Addgene plasmid #53408: MMP11-bio-His
Purpose: Expresses full-length Stromelysin-3 precursor ectodomain in mammalian cells. C-terminal rat Cd4d3+4 tag, biotinylation sequence and His tag.
Depositing lab: Gavin Wright. Depositing organization: Wellcome Sanger Institute. Publication: A human platelet receptor protein microarray identifies FcepsilonR1alpha as an activating PEAR1 ligand. Sun Y, Vandenbriele C, Kauskot A, Verhamme P, Hoylaerts MF, Wright GJ. Mol Cell Proteomics. 2015 Feb 23. pii: mcp.M114.046946. 10.1074/mcp.M114.046946 PubMed 25713122.
Backbone
  Vector backbone: pTT3
  Backbone manufacturer: Yves Durocher, NRC
  Backbone size w/o insert (bp): 6618
  Total vector size (bp): 8102
  Modifications to backbone: Rat CD4 d3+4, enzymatic biotinylation sequence, linker and His tag (CD4d3+4-BioLHis).
  Vector type: Mammalian Expression
Growth in bacteria
  Bacterial resistance: Ampicillin, 100 μg/mL
  Growth temperature: 37°C
  Growth strain: Top10
  Copy number: High Copy
Gene/Insert
  Gene/Insert name: MMP11 (alt name: Stromelysin-3 precursor)
  Species: H. sapiens (human)
  Insert size (bp): 1484
  Entrez Gene: MMP11 (a.k.a. SL-3, ST3, STMY3)
  Promoter: CMV
  Tag / fusion protein: rat CD4 d3+4 (C terminal on backbone); enzymatic biotinylation sequence (C terminal on backbone); His tag (C terminal on backbone)
  Cloning method: Restriction Enzyme; 5′ cloning site NotI (not destroyed); 3′ cloning site AscI (not destroyed)
  Sequencing primers: 5′ CMV-fwd
Resource information
  A portion of this plasmid was derived from a plasmid made by: Insert was chemically synthesised.
Terms and licenses: Academic/Nonprofit Terms; Industry Terms: Not Available to Industry
Depositor comments: Article ref 126
How to cite: MMP11-bio-His was a gift from Gavin Wright (Addgene plasmid # 53408 ; http://n2t.net/addgene:53408 ; RRID:Addgene_53408)
