[The description below was written by a language model from this plasmid's Addgene catalogue record and pLannotate feature annotations shown in this document.]
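Description:
MMP11-bio-His is a mammalian expression plasmid built on the pTT3 backbone for producing the human MMP11 (stromelysin-3 precursor) protein as a soluble, tagged recombinant product. It is about 8.1 kb. In E. coli it is propagated through a high-copy ColE1/pUC-type origin and selected with ampicillin via the β-lactamase gene. The backbone also carries a fragment of the Epstein-Barr virus oriP, which in cells expressing EBNA1 supports episomal maintenance of the plasmid and so favours high-yield transient expression. Remnants of a lac promoter/operator region are annotated but have no evident role in the expression cassette.

The chemically synthesised MMP11 insert, roughly 1.5 kb, sits between retained NotI and AscI sites downstream of the CMV enhancer and promoter. Between promoter and coding sequence lie adenovirus-derived leader, splice acceptor and chimeric intron segments, which generally improve transcript processing and expression; the annotated adenoviral terminal protein fragment on the opposite strand is most likely a sequence-similarity hit within this leader region rather than an expressed gene. A short hit to an immunoglobulin heavy chain signal sequence just upstream of the insert is also fragmentary, and the record does not say which signal peptide directs secretion.

The MMP11 coding region is fused at its C terminus to rat CD4 domains 3 and 4, followed according to the catalogue entry by an enzymatic biotinylation sequence, a linker and a His tag. These last elements are not separately annotated in the feature table. A rabbit β-globin polyadenylation signal ends the transcript. The CD4 portion acts as a common antibody-recognisable tag, the biotinylation sequence allows oriented capture on streptavidin, and the His tag permits metal-affinity purification. The associated publication concerns a human platelet receptor protein microarray used to screen for extracellular receptor–ligand interactions.
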