Features (pLannotate 1.2.2; 19 found; start..end, strand, type, name):
    713..768     +  polyA_signal   β-globin poly(A) signal: rabbit β-globin polyadenylation signal (Gil and Proudfoot, 1987)
   1282..2963    -  rep_origin     oriP (fragment): Epstein-Barr virus oriP replication origin (Yates et al., 2000)
   3090..3194    +  promoter       AmpR promoter: bla
   3195..4055    +  CDS            AmpR: β-lactamase; bla; confers resistance to ampicillin, carbenicillin, and related antibiotics
   4226..4814    +  rep_origin     ori: high-copy-number ColE1/pMB1/pBR322/pUC origin of replication
   4997..5089    +  CDS            lacI (fragment): lac repressor; lacI; The lac repressor binds to the lac operator to inhibit transcription in E. coli. This inhibition can be relieved by adding lactose or isopropyl-β-D-thiogalactopyranoside (IPTG).
   5102..5123    +  protein_bind   CAP binding site: CAP binding activates transcription in the presence of cAMP. E. coli catabolite activator protein
   5138..5168    +  promoter       lac promoter: promoter for the E. coli lac operon
   5176..5192    +  protein_bind   lac operator: The lac repressor binds to the lac operator to inhibit transcription in E. coli. This inhibition can be relieved by adding lactose or isopropyl-β-D-thiogalactopyranoside (IPTG). lac repressor encoded by lacI
   5262..5278    +  promoter       tet promoter (fragment): E. coli promoter for tetracycline efflux protein gene
   5288..5313    -  CDS            bla(M) (fragment): β-lactamase lacking the signal sequence; bla(M); allows cytosolic expression of β-lactamase
   5487..5866    +  enhancer       CMV enhancer: human cytomegalovirus immediate early enhancer
   5868..6067    +  promoter       CMV promoter: human cytomegalovirus (CMV) immediate early promoter
   6135..6173    +  misc_feature   Ad SA (fragment): adenovirus major late transcript splice acceptor (Friedrich and Soriano, 1991)
   6206..6415    -  CDS            PTP (fragment): TERM_ADE02 - Experimental evidence at protein level: Swiss-Prot protein existence level 1. Protein covalently bound to the viral DNA that acts as a primer for viral genomic replication by DNA strand displacement. Assembles on the viral origin of replication in an initiation complex with viral polymerase, DBP, host NFIA and host POU2F1/OCT1. During initiation, the polymerase covalently couples the first dCTP with Ser- 580 of pTP. The terminal protein stimulates the template activity over 20 fold compared to protein-free templates. Neo-synthesized viral genomes are linked to two preterminal prot
   6446..6535    +  intron         chimeric intron (fragment): chimera between introns from adenovirus and immunoglobulin heavy chain genes
   6554..6600    +  CDS            IgH signal sequence (fragment): signal sequence from the mouse immunoglobulin heavy chain variable region
   6631..8094    +  CDS            MMP11: MMP11_HUMAN - Also known as STMY3. Experimental evidence at protein level: Swiss-Prot protein existence level 1. May play an important role in the progression of epithelial malignancies. From Homo sapiens (Human).
   8092..553     +  CDS            Cd4 (fragment) (across the origin): CD4_RAT - Experimental evidence at protein level: Swiss-Prot protein existence level 1. Integral membrane glycoprotein that plays an essential role in the immune response and serves multiple functions in responses against both external and internal offenses. In T-cells, functions primarily as a coreceptor for MHC class II molecule:peptide complex. The antigens presented by class II peptides are derived from extracellular proteins while class I peptides are derived from cytosolic proteins. Interacts simultaneously with the T-cell receptor (TCR) and the MHC class II presented by antigen presenti
>Addgene plasmid #53408 | MMP11-bio-His | depositor full sequence | sequence record 83189 | MMP11-bio-His sequence 8102 bps
GTCGACCTCCATCACGGCCTATAAGAGTGAGGGGGAGTCAGCGGAGTTCTCCTTCCCACTCAACCTTGGA
GAGGAAAGCCTGCAGGGAGAGTTGAGATGGAAGGCAGAGAAGGCTCCTTCTTCCCAGTCCTGGATCACCT
TCTCCCTAAAGAACCAAAAGGTGTCTGTGCAGAAGTCTACTAGCAACCCCAAGTTCCAGCTGTCCGAAAC
GCTCCCACTCACCCTTCAGATACCCCAGGTCTCCCTTCAGTTTGCTGGTTCTGGCAACCTGACCCTGACT
CTGGACAGAGGGATACTGTATCAGGAAGTGAACCTGGTGGTGATGAAAGTGACTCAGCCCGACAGCAACA
CTTTGACCTGTGAGGTGATGGGACCCACCTCACCCAAGATGAGACTGATCTTGAAGCAGGAGAATCAGGA
GGCCAGGGTCTCCAGGCAGGAGAAAGTGATTCAAGTGCAGGCCCCTGAAGCAGGGGTGTGGCAATGTCTA
CTGAGTGAAGGTGAAGAGGTCAAGATGGACTCCAAGATCCAGGTTTTATCCAAAGGGTTGAATTCCGGCA
GCCTGCACCACATCCTGGACGCCCAGAAGATGCTGTGGAACCACAGGGACAGGAACCTGCCTCCTCTGGC
CCCTCTGGGCCCCCACCACCATCACCACCATTGAGTCTAGACACGTGATTAATTAAGGATCCCCCGACCT
CGACCTCTGGCTAATAAAGGAAATTTATTTTCATTGCAATAGTGTGTTGGAATTTTTTGTGTCTCTCACT
CGGAAGGACATATGGGAGGGCAAATCATTTGGTCGAGATCCCTCGGAGATCTCTAGCTAGAGGATCGATC
CCCGCCCCGGACGAACTAAACCTGACTACGACATCTCTGCCCCTTCTTCGCGGGGCAGTGCATGTAATCC
CTTCAGTTGGTTGGTACAACTTGCCAACTGGGCCCTGTTCCACATGTGACACGGGGGGGGACCAAACACA
AAGGGGTTCTCTGACTGTAGTTGACATCCTTATAAATGGATGTGCACATTTGCCAACACTGAGTGGCTTT
CATCCTGGAGCAGACTTTGCAGTCTGTGGACTGCAACACAACATTGCCTTTATGTGTAACTCTTGGCTGA
AGCTCTTACACCAATGCTGGGGGACATGTACCTCCCAGGGGCCCAGGAAGACTACGGGAGGCTACACCAA
CGTCAATCAGAGGGGCCTGTGTAGCTACCGATAAGCGGACCCTCAAGAGGGCATTAGCAATAGTGTTTAT
AAGGCCCCCTTGTTAACCCTAAACGGGTAGCATATGCTTCCCGGGTAGTAGTATATACTATCCAGACTAA
CCCTAATTCAATAGCATATGTTACCCAACGGGAAGCATATGCTATCGAATTAGGGTTAGTAAAAGGGTCC
TAAGGAACAGCGATATCTCCCACCCCATGAGCTGTCACGGTTTTATTTACATGGGGTCAGGATTCCACGA
GGGTAGTGAACCATTTTAGTCACAAGGGCAGTGGCTGAAGATCAAGGAGCGGGCAGTGAACTCTCCTGAA
TCTTCGCCTGCTTCTTCATTCTCCTTCGTTTAGCTAATAGAATAACTGCTGAGTTGTGAACAGTAAGGTG
TATGTGAGGTGCTCGAAAACAAGGTTTCAGGTGACGCCCCCAGAATAAAATTTGGACGGGGGGTTCAGTG
GTGGCATTGTGCTATGACACCAATATAACCCTCACAAACCCCTTGGGCAATAAATACTAGTGTAGGAATG
AAACATTCTGAATATCTTTAACAATAGAAATCCATGGGGTGGGGACAAGCCGTAAAGACTGGATGTCCAT
CTCACACGAATTTATGGCTATGGGCAACACATAATCCTAGTGCAATATGATACTGGGGTTATTAAGATGT
GTCCCAGGCAGGGACCAAGACAGGTGAACCATGTTGTTACACTCTATTTGTAACAAGGGGAAAGAGAGTG
GACGCCGACAGCAGCGGACTCCACTGGTTGTCTCTAACACCCCCGAAAATTAAACGGGGCTCCACGCCAA
TGGGGCCCATAAACAAAGACAAGTGGCCACTCTTTTTTTTGAAATTGTGGAGTGGGGGCACGCGTCAGCC
CCCACACGCCGCCCTGCGGTTTTGGACTGTAAAATAAGGGTGTAATAACTTGGCTGATTGTAACCCCGCT
AACCACTGCGGTCAAACCACTTGCCCACAAAACCACTAATGGCACCCCGGGGAATACCTGCATAAGTAGG
TGGGCGGGCCAAGATAGGGGCGCGATTGCTGCGATCTGGAGGACAAATTACACACACTTGCGCCTGAGCG
CCAAGCACAGGGTTGTTGGTCCTCATATTCACGAGGTCGCTGAGAGCACGGTGGGCTAATGTTGCCATGG
GTAGCATATACTACCCAAATATCTGGATAGCATATGCTATCCTAATCTATATCTGGGTAGCATAGGCTAT
CCTAATCTATATCTGGGTAGCATATGCTATCCTAATCTATATCTGGGTAGTATATGCTATCCTAATTTAT
ATCTGGGTAGCATAGGCTATCCTAATCTATATCTGGGTAGCATATGCTATCCTAATCTATATCTGGGTAG
TATATGCTATCCTAATCTGTATCCGGGTAGCATATGCTATCCTAATAGAGATTAGGGTAGTATATGCTAT
CCTAATTTATATCTGGGTAGCATATACTACCCAAATATCTGGATAGCATATGCTATCCTAATCTATATCT
GGGTAGCATATGCTATCCTAATCTATATCTGGGTAGCATAGGCTATCCTAATCTATATCTGGGTAGCATA
TGCTATCCTAATCTATATCTGGGTAGTATATGCTATCCTAATTTATATCTGGGTAGCATAGGCTATCCTA
ATCTATATCTGGGTAGCATATGCTATCCTAATCTATATCTGGGTAGTATATGCTATCCTAATCTGTATCC
GGGTAGCATATGCTATCCTCATGATAAGCTGTCAAACATGAGAATTTTCTTGAAGACGAAAGGGCCTCGT
GATACGCCTATTTTTATAGGTTAATGTCATGATAATAATGGTTTCTTAGACGTCAGGTGGCACTTTTCGG
GGAAATGTGCGCGGAACCCCTATTTGTTTATTTTTCTAAATACATTCAAATATGTATCCGCTCATGAGAC
AATAACCCTGATAAATGCTTCAATAATATTGAAAAAGGAAGAGTATGAGTATTCAACATTTCCGTGTCGC
CCTTATTCCCTTTTTTGCGGCATTTTGCCTTCCTGTTTTTGCTCACCCAGAAACGCTGGTGAAAGTAAAA
GATGCTGAAGATCAGTTGGGTGCACGAGTGGGTTACATCGAACTGGATCTCAACAGCGGTAAGATCCTTG
AGAGTTTTCGCCCCGAAGAACGTTTTCCAATGATGAGCACTTTTAAAGTTCTGCTATGTGGCGCGGTATT
ATCCCGTGTTGACGCCGGGCAAGAGCAACTCGGTCGCCGCATACACTATTCTCAGAATGACTTGGTTGAG
TACTCACCAGTCACAGAAAAGCATCTTACGGATGGCATGACAGTAAGAGAATTATGCAGTGCTGCCATAA
CCATGAGTGATAACACTGCGGCCAACTTACTTCTGACAACGATCGGAGGACCGAAGGAGCTAACCGCTTT
TTTGCACAACATGGGGGATCATGTAACTCGCCTTGATCGTTGGGAACCGGAGCTGAATGAAGCCATACCA
AACGACGAGCGTGACACCACGATGCCTGCAGCAATGGCAACAACGTTGCGCAAACTATTAACTGGCGAAC
TACTTACTCTAGCTTCCCGGCAACAATTAATAGACTGGATGGAGGCGGATAAAGTTGCAGGACCACTTCT
GCGCTCGGCCCTTCCGGCTGGCTGGTTTATTGCTGATAAATCTGGAGCCGGTGAGCGTGGGTCTCGCGGT
ATCATTGCAGCACTGGGGCCAGATGGTAAGCCCTCCCGTATCGTAGTTATCTACACGACGGGGAGTCAGG
CAACTATGGATGAACGAAATAGACAGATCGCTGAGATAGGTGCCTCACTGATTAAGCATTGGTAACTGTC
AGACCAAGTTTACTCATATATACTTTAGATTGATTTAAAACTTCATTTTTAATTTAAAAGGATCTAGGTG
AAGATCCTTTTTGATAATCTCATGACCAAAATCCCTTAACGTGAGTTTTCGTTCCACTGAGCGTCAGACC
CCGTAGAAAAGATCAAAGGATCTTCTTGAGATCCTTTTTTTCTGCGCGTAATCTGCTGCTTGCAAACAAA
AAAACCACCGCTACCAGCGGTGGTTTGTTTGCCGGATCAAGAGCTACCAACTCTTTTTCCGAAGGTAACT
GGCTTCAGCAGAGCGCAGATACCAAATACTGTTCTTCTAGTGTAGCCGTAGTTAGGCCACCACTTCAAGA
ACTCTGTAGCACCGCCTACATACCTCGCTCTGCTAATCCTGTTACCAGTGGCTGCTGCCAGTGGCGATAA
GTCGTGTCTTACCGGGTTGGACTCAAGACGATAGTTACCGGATAAGGCGCAGCGGTCGGGCTGAACGGGG
GGTTCGTGCACACAGCCCAGCTTGGAGCGAACGACCTACACCGAACTGAGATACCTACAGCGTGAGCTAT
GAGAAAGCGCCACGCTTCCCGAAGGGAGAAAGGCGGACAGGTATCCGGTAAGCGGCAGGGTCGGAACAGG
AGAGCGCACGAGGGAGCTTCCAGGGGGAAACGCCTGGTATCTTTATAGTCCTGTCGGGTTTCGCCACCTC
TGACTTGAGCGTCGATTTTTGTGATGCTCGTCAGGGGGGCGGAGCCTATGGAAAAACGCCAGCAACGCGG
CCTTTTTACGGTTCCTGGCCTTTTGCTGGCCTTTTGCTCACATGTTCTTTCCTGCGTTATCCCCTGATTC
TGTGGATAACCGTATTACCGCCTTTGAGTGAGCTGATACCGCTCGCCGCAGCCGAACGACCGAGCGCAGC
GAGTCAGTGAGCGAGGAAGCGGAAGAGCGCCCAATACGCAAACCGCCTCTCCCCGCGCGTTGGCCGATTC
ATTAATGCAGCTGGCACGACAGGTTTCCCGACTGGAAAGCGGGCAGTGAGCGCAACGCAATTAATGTGAG
TTAGCTCACTCATTAGGCACCCCAGGCTTTACACTTTATGCTTCCGGCTCGTATGTTGTGTGGAATTGTG
AGCGGATAACAATTTCACACAGGAAACAGCTATGACCATGATTACGCCAAGCTCTAGCTAGAGGTCGACC
AATTCTCATGTTTGACAGCTTATCATCGCAGATCCGGGCAACGTTGTTGCCATTGCTGCAGGCGCAGAAC
TGGTAGGTATGGAAGATCTATACATTGAATCAATATTGGCAATTAGCCATATTAGTCATTGGTTATATAG
CATAAATCAATATTGGCTATTGGCCATTGCATACGTTGTATCTATATCATAATATGTACATTTATATTGG
CTCATGTCCAATATGACCGCCATGTTGACATTGATTATTGACTAGTTATTAATAGTAATCAATTACGGGG
TCATTAGTTCATAGCCCATATATGGAGTTCCGCGTTACATAACTTACGGTAAATGGCCCGCCTGGCTGAC
CGCCCAACGACCCCCGCCCATTGACGTCAATAATGACGTATGTTCCCATAGTAACGCCAATAGGGACTTT
CCATTGACGTCAATGGGTGGAGTATTTACGGTAAACTGCCCACTTGGCAGTACATCAAGTGTATCATATG
CCAAGTCCGCCCCCTATTGACGTCAATGACGGTAAATGGCCCGCCTGGCATTATGCCCAGTACATGACCT
TACGGGACTTTCCTACTTGGCAGTACATCTACGTATTAGTCATCGCTATTACCATGGTGATGCGGTTTTG
GCAGTACACCAATGGGCGTGGATAGCGGTTTGACTCACGGGGATTTCCAAGTCTCCACCCCATTGACGTC
AATGGGAGTTTGTTTTGGCACCAAAATCAACGGGACTTTCCAAAATGTCGTAATAACCCCGCCCCGTTGA
CGCAAATGGGCGGTAGGCGTGTACGGTGGGAGGTCTATATAAGCAGAGCTCGTTTAGTGAACCGTCAGAT
CCTCACTCTCTTCCGCATCGCTGTCTGCGAGGGCCAGCTGTTGGGCTCGCGGTTGAGGACAAACTCTTCG
CGGTCTTTCCAGTACTCTTGGATCGGAAACCCGTCGGCCTCCGAACGGTACTCCGCCACCGAGGGACCTG
AGCGAGTCCGCATCGACCGGATCGGAAAACCTCTCGAGAAAGGCGTCTAACCAGTCACAGTCGCAAGGTA
GGCTGAGCACCGTGGCGGGCGGCAGCGGGTGGCGGTCGGGGTTGTTTCTGGCGGAGGTGCTGCTGATGAT
GTAATTAAAGTAGGCGGTCTTGAGACGGCGGATGGTCGAGGTGAGGTGTGGCAGGCTTGAGATCCAGCTG
TTGGGGTGAGTACTCCCTCTCAAAAGCGGGCATTACTTCTGCGCTAAGATTGTCAGTTTCCAAAAACGAG
GAGGATTTGATATTCACCTGGCCCGATCTGGCCATACACTTGAGTGACAATGACATCCACTTTGCCTTTC
TCTCCACAGGTGTCCACTCCCAGGTCCAAGTTTAAACTGCGGCCGCCACCATGGCTCCAGCCGCCTGGCT
GAGATCTGCCGCCGCTAGAGCCCTGCTGCCCCCCATGCTCCTGCTGCTGCTGCAGCCTCCTCCTCTGCTG
GCCAGAGCCCTGCCTCCTGACGTGCACCATCTGCACGCCGAGAGAAGAGGCCCTCAGCCTTGGCATGCCG
CCCTGCCTAGCTCTCCTGCCCCTGCCCCAGCCACACAGGAAGCCCCTAGACCCGCCAGCAGCCTGAGGCC
TCCTAGATGCGGCGTGCCCGATCCCTCTGATGGCCTGAGCGCCCGGAACCGGCAGAAAAGATTCGTGCTG
TCCGGCGGCAGATGGGAGAAAACCGACCTGACCTACCGGATCCTGCGGTTCCCTTGGCAGCTGGTGCAGG
AACAGGTCCGGCAGACAATGGCCGAGGCCCTGAAAGTGTGGAGCGACGTGACCCCCCTGACCTTCACAGA
GGTGCACGAGGGCAGAGCCGACATCATGATCGACTTCGCCCGGTACTGGCACGGCGACGATCTGCCCTTT
GACGGCCCTGGCGGAATCCTGGCCCACGCCTTCTTCCCCAAGACCCACCGGGAGGGCGACGTGCACTTCG
ACTACGACGAGACATGGACCATCGGCGACGACCAGGGCACAGATCTGCTCCAGGTGGCCGCCCACGAGTT
TGGACACGTGCTGGGCCTGCAGCACACAACAGCCGCCAAGGCCCTGATGAGCGCCTTCTACACCTTCAGA
TACCCCCTGAGCCTGAGCCCCGACGATTGCAGAGGCGTGCAGCACCTGTACGGCCAGCCTTGGCCCACCG
TGACAAGCAGAACCCCTGCCCTGGGCCCTCAGGCCGGCATCGACACCAACGAGATCGCCCCCCTGGAACC
CGATGCCCCCCCTGATGCCTGCGAGGCCAGCTTCGACGCCGTGAGCACCATCCGGGGCGAGCTGTTCTTC
TTCAAGGCCGGCTTCGTGTGGAGACTGAGAGGCGGCCAGCTGCAGCCTGGATATCCCGCCCTGGCCAGCA
GACATTGGCAGGGACTCCCCTCTCCTGTGGACGCCGCCTTTGAGGATGCCCAGGGCCACATCTGGTTTTT
TCAGGGCGCTCAGTATTGGGTGTACGACGGCGAGAAGCCTGTGCTGGGCCCTGCTCCTCTGACAGAGCTG
GGCCTCGTGCGGTTTCCTGTGCACGCTGCCCTCGTGTGGGGACCTGAGAAAAACAAAATCTACTTCTTCC
GGGGCAGAGACTACTGGCGGTTCCACCCCAGCACCAGACGCGTGGACAGCCCTGTGCCCAGACGGGCCAC
AGATTGGAGGGGCGTGCCTAGCGAGATCGATGCCGCCTTCCAGGATGCCGACGGCTACGCCTACTTCCTG
CGGGGCAGGCTGTACTGGAAGTTCGACCCCGTGAAAGTGAAGGCCCTGGAAGGCTTCCCTAGACTCGTGG
GCCCCGACTTCTTTGGCTGCGCCGAGCCCGCCAACACCTTTCTCGGCGCGCC
