>Addgene plasmid #53408 | MMP11-bio-His | addgene partial sequence | sequence record 93958 | pMT2-F 5'-TTGCCTTTCTCTCCACAGGT-3'
GCGGCCGCCACCATGGCTCCAGCCGCCTGGCTGAGATCTGCCGCCGCTAGAGCCCTGCTGCCCCCCATGC
TCCTGCTGCTGCTGCAGCCTCCTCCTCTGCTGGCCAGAGCCCTGCCTCCTGACGTGCACCATCTGCACGC
CGAGAGAAGAGGCCCTCAGCCTTGGCATGCCGCCCTGCCTAGCTCTCCTGCCCCTGCCCCAGCCACACAG
GAAGCCCCTAGACCCGCCAGCAGCCTGAGGCCTCCTAGATGCGGCGTGCCCGATCCCTCTGATGGCCTGA
GCGCCCGGAACCGGCAGAAAAGATTCGTGCTGTCCGGCGGCAGATGGGAGAAAACCGACCTGACCTACCG
GATCCTGCGGTTCCCTTGGCAGCTGGTGCAGGAACAGGTCCGGCAGACAATGGCCGAGGCCCTGAAAGTG
TGGAGCGACGTGACCCCCCTGACCTTCACAGAGGTGCACGAGGGCAGAGCCGACATCATGATCGACTTCG
CCCGGTACTGGCACGGCGACGATCTGCCCTTTGACGGCCCTGGCGGAATCCTGGCCCACGCCTTCTTCCC
CAAGACCCACCGGGAGGGCGACGTGCACTTCGACTACGACGAGACATGGACCATCGGCGACGACCAGGGC
ACAGATCTGCTCCAGGTGGCCGCCCACGAGTTTGGACACGTGCTGGGCCTGCAGCACACAACAGCCGCCA
AGGCCCTGATGAGCGCCTTCTACACCTTCAGATACCCCCTGAGCCTGAGCCCCGACGATTGCAGAGGCGT
GCAGCACCTGTACGGCCAGCCTTGGCCCACCGTGACAAGCAGAACC
