>Addgene plasmid #53408 | MMP11-bio-His | addgene partial sequence | sequence record 94097 | rb_glob_PA_term-R 5'-CCCATATGTCCTTCCGAGTG-3'
AATAAATTTCCTTTATTAGCCAGAGGTCGAGGTCGGGGGATCCTTAATTAATCACGTGTCTAGACTCAAT
GGTGGTGATGGTGGTGGGGGCCCAGAGGGGCCAGAGGAGGCAGGTTCCTGTCCCTGTGGTTCCACAGCAT
CTTCTGGGCGTCCAGGATGTGGTGCAGGCTGCCGGAATTCAACCCTTTGGATAAAACCTGGATCTTGGAG
TCCATCTTGACCTCTTCACCTTCACTCAGTAGACATTGCCACACCCCTGCTTCAGGGGCCTGCACTTGAA
TCACTTTCTCCTGCCTGGAGACCCTGGCCTCCTGATTCTCCTGCTTCAAGATCAGTCTCATCTTGGGTGA
GGTGGGTCCCATCACCTCACAGGTCAAAGTGTTGCTGTCGGGCTGAGTCACTTTCATCACCACCAGGTTC
ACTTCCTGATACAGTATCCCTCTGTCCAGAGTCAGGGTCAGGTTGCCAGAACCAGCAAACTGAAGGGAGA
CCTGGGGTATCTGAAGGGTGAGTGGGAGCGTTTCGGACAGCTGGAACTTGGGGTTGCTAGTAGACTTCTG
CACAGACACCTTTTGGTTCTTTAGGGAGAAGGTGATCCAGGACTGGGAAGAAGGAGCCTTCTCTGCCTTC
CATCTCAACTCTCCCTGCAGGCTTTCCTCTCCAAGGTTGAGTGGGAAGGAGAACTCCGCTGACTCCCCCT
CACTCTTATAGGCCGTGATGGAGGTCGACGGCGCGCCGAGAAAGGTGTTGGCGGGCTCGGCGCAGCCAAA
GAAGTCGG
